>Addgene plasmid #97391 | PEP105E | addgene full sequence | sequence record 192952 | Addgene NGS Result
CTAGCCACCACCACCACCACCACGTGTGAATTACAGGTGACCAGCTCGAATTTCCCCGATCGTTCAAACA
TTTGGCAATAAAGTTTCTTAAGATTGAATCCTGTTGCCGGTCTTGCGATGATTATCATATAATTTCTGTT
GAATTACGTTAAGCATGTAATAATTAACATGTAATGCATGACGTTATTTATGAGATGGGTTTTTATGATT
AGAGTCCCGCAATTATACATTTAATACGCGATAGAAAACAAAATATAGCGCGCAAACTAGGATAAATTAT
CGCGCGCGGTGTCATCTATGTTACTAGATCGGGAATTAAACTATCAGTGTTTGACAGGATATATTGGCGG
GTAAACCTAAGAGAAAAGAGCGTTTATTAGAATAATCGGATATTTAAAAGGGCGTGAAAAGGTTTATCCG
TTCGTCCATTTGTATGTGCATGCCAACCACAGGGTTCCCCTCGGGATCAAAGTACTTTGATCCAACCCCT
CCGCTGCTATAGTGCAGTCGGCTTCTGACGTTCAGTGCAGCCGTCTTCTGAAAACGACATGTCGCACAAG
TCCTAAGTTACGCGACAGGCTGCCGCCCTGCCCTTTTCCTGGCGTTTTCTTGTCGCGTGTTTTAGTCGCA
TAAAGTAGAATACTTGCGACTAGAACCGGAGACATTACGCCATGAACAAGAGCGCCGCCGCTGGCCTGCT
GGGCTATGCCCGCGTCAGCACCGACGACCAGGACTTGACCAACCAACGGGCCGAACTGCACGCGGCCGGC
TGCACCAAGCTGTTTTCCGAGAAGATCACCGGCACCAGGCGCGACCGCCCGGAGCTGGCCAGGATGCTTG
ACCACCTACGCCCTGGCGACGTTGTGACAGTGACCAGGCTAGACCGCCTGGCCCGCAGCACCCGCGACCT
ACTGGACATTGCCGAGCGCATCCAGGAGGCCGGCGCGGGCCTGCGTAGCCTGGCAGAGCCGTGGGCCGAC
ACCACCACGCCGGCCGGCCGCATGGTGTTGACCGTGTTCGCCGGCATTGCCGAGTTCGAGCGTTCCCTAA
TCATCGACCGCACCCGGAGCGGGCGCGAGGCCGCCAAGGCCCGAGGCGTGAAGTTTGGCCCCCGCCCTAC
CCTCACCCCGGCACAGATCGCGCACGCCCGCGAGCTGATCGACCAGGAAGGCCGCACCGTGAAAGAGGCG
GCTGCACTGCTTGGCGTGCATCGCTCGACCCTGTACCGCGCACTTGAGCGCAGCGAGGAAGTGACGCCCA
CCGAGGCCAGGCGGCGCGGTGCCTTCCGTGAGGACGCATTGACCGAGGCCGACGCCCTGGCGGCCGCCGA
GAATGAACGCCAAGAGGAACAAGCATGAAACCGCACCAGGACGGCCAGGACGAACCGTTTTTCATTACCG
AAGAGATCGAGGCGGAGATGATCGCGGCCGGGTACGTGTTCGAGCCGCCCGCGCACGTCTCAACCGTGCG
GCTGCATGAAATCCTGGCCGGTTTGTCTGATGCCAAGCTGGCGGCCTGGCCGGCCAGCTTGGCCGCTGAA
GAAACCGAGCGCCGCCGTCTAAAAAGGTGATGTGTATTTGAGTAAAACAGCTTGCGTCATGCGGTCGCTG
CGTATATGATGCGATGAGTAAATAAACAAATACGCAAGGGGAACGCATGAAGGTTATCGCTGTACTTAAC
CAGAAAGGCGGGTCAGGCAAGACGACCATCGCAACCCATCTAGCCCGCGCCCTGCAACTCGCCGGGGCCG
ATGTTCTGTTAGTCGATTCCGATCCCCAGGGCAGTGCCCGCGATTGGGCGGCCGTGCGGGAAGATCAACC
GCTAACCGTTGTCGGCATCGACCGCCCGACGATTGACCGCGACGTGAAGGCCATCGGCCGGCGCGACTTC
GTAGTGATCGACGGAGCGCCCCAGGCGGCGGACTTGGCTGTGTCCGCGATCAAGGCAGCCGACTTCGTGC
TGATTCCGGTGCAGCCAAGCCCTTACGACATATGGGCCACCGCCGACCTGGTGGAGCTGGTTAAGCAGCG
CATTGAGGTCACGGATGGAAGGCTACAAGCGGCCTTTGTCGTGTCGCGGGCGATCAAAGGCACGCGCATC
GGCGGTGAGGTTGCCGAGGCGCTGGCCGGGTACGAGCTGCCCATTCTTGAGTCCCGTATCACGCAGCGCG
TGAGCTACCCAGGCACTGCCGCCGCCGGCACAACCGTTCTTGAATCAGAACCCGAGGGCGACGCTGCCCG
CGAGGTCCAGGCGCTGGCCGCTGAAATTAAATCAAAACTCATTTGAGTTAATGAGGTAAAGAGAAAATGA
GCAAAAGCACAAACACGCTAAGTGCCGGCCGTCCGAGCGCACGCAGCAGCAAGGCTGCAACGTTGGCCAG
CCTGGCAGACACGCCAGCCATGAAGCGGGTCAACTTTCAGTTGCCGGCGGAGGATCACACCAAGCTGAAG
ATGTACGCGGTACGCCAAGGCAAGACCATTACCGAGCTGCTATCTGAATACATCGCGCAGCTACCAGAGT
AAATGAGCAAATGAATAAATGAGTAGATGAATTTTAGCGGCTAAAGGAGGCGGCATGGAAAATCAAGAAC
AACCAGGCACCGACGCCGTGGAATGCCCCATGTGTGGAGGAACGGGCGGTTGGCCAGGCGTAAGCGGCTG
GGTTGCCTGCCGGCCCTGCAATGGCACTGGAACCCCCAAGCCCGAGGAATCGGCGTGAGCGGTCGCAAAC
CATCCGGCCCGGTACAAATCGGCGCGGCGCTGGGTGATGACCTGGTGGAGAAGTTGAAGGCCGCGCAGGC
CGCCCAGCGGCAACGCATCGAGGCAGAAGCACGCCCCGGTGAATCGTGGCAAGCGGCCGCTGATCGAATC
CGCAAAGAATCCCGGCAACCGCCGGCAGCCGGTGCGCCGTCGATTAGGAAGCCGCCCAAGGGCGACGAGC
AACCAGATTTTTTCGTTCCGATGCTCTATGACGTGGGCACCCGCGATAGTCGCAGCATCATGGACGTGGC
CGTTTTCCGTCTGTCGAAGCGTGACCGACGAGCTGGCGAGGTGATCCGCTACGAGCTTCCAGACGGGCAC
GTAGAGGTTTCCGCAGGGCCGGCCGGCATGGCCAGTGTGTGGGATTACGACCTGGTACTGATGGCGGTTT
CCCATCTAACCGAATCCATGAACCGATACCGGGAAGGGAAGGGAGACAAGCCCGGCCGCGTGTTCCGTCC
ACACGTTGCGGACGTACTCAAGTTCTGCCGGCGAGCCGATGGCGGAAAGCAGAAAGACGACCTGGTAGAA
ACCTGCATTCGGTTAAACACCACGCACGTTGCCATGCAGCGTACGAAGAAGGCCAAGAACGGCCGCCTGG
TGACGGTATCCGAGGGTGAAGCCTTGATTAGCCGCTACAAGATCGTAAAGAGCGAAACCGGGCGGCCGGA
GTACATCGAGATCGAGCTAGCTGATTGGATGTACCGCGAGATCACAGAAGGCAAGAACCCGGACGTGCTG
ACGGTTCACCCCGATTACTTTTTGATCGATCCCGGCATCGGCCGTTTTCTCTACCGCCTGGCACGCCGCG
CCGCAGGCAAGGCAGAAGCCAGATGGTTGTTCAAGACGATCTACGAACGCAGTGGCAGCGCCGGAGAGTT
CAAGAAGTTCTGTTTCACCGTGCGCAAGCTGATCGGGTCAAATGACCTGCCGGAGTACGATTTGAAGGAG
GAGGCGGGGCAGGCTGGCCCGATCCTAGTCATGCGCTACCGCAACCTGATCGAGGGCGAAGCATCCGCCG
GTTCCTAATGTACGGAGCAGATGCTAGGGCAAATTGCCCTAGCAGGGGAAAAAGGTCGAAAAGGTCTCTT
TCCTGTGGATAGCACGTACATTGGGAACCCAAAGCCGTACATTGGGAACCGGAACCCGTACATTGGGAAC
CCAAAGCCGTACATTGGGAACCGGTCACACATGTAAGTGACTGATATAAAAGAGAAAAAAGGCGATTTTT
CCGCCTAAAACTCTTTAAAACTTATTAAAACTCTTAAAACCCGCCTGGCCTGTGCATAACTGTCTGGCCA
GCGCACAGCCGAAGAGCTGCAAAAAGCGCCTACCCTTCGGTCGCTGCGCTCCCTACGCCCCGCCGCTTCG
CGTCGGCCTATCGCGGCCGCTGGCCGCTCAAAAATGGCTGGCCTACGGCCAGGCAATCTACCAGGGCGCG
GACAAGCCGCGCCGTCGCCACTCGACCGCCGGCGCCCACATCAAGGCACCCTGCCTCGCGCGTTTCGGTG
ATGACGGTGAAAACCTCTGACACATGCAGCTCCCGGAGACGGTCACAGCTTGTCTGTAAGCGGATGCCGG
GAGCAGACAAGCCCGTCAGGGCGCGTCAGCGGGTGTTGGCGGGTGTCGGGGCGCAGCCATGACCCAGTCA
CGTAGCGATAGCGGAGTGTATACTGGCTTAACTATGCGGCATCAGAGCAGATTGTACTGAGAGTGCACCA
TATGCGGTGTGAAATACCGCACAGATGCGTAAGGAGAAAATACCGCATCAGGCGCTCTTCCGCTTCCTCG
CTCACTGACTCGCTGCGCTCGGTCGTTCGGCTGCGGCGAGCGGTATCAGCTCACTCAAAGGCGGTAATAC
GGTTATCCACAGAATCAGGGGATAACGCAGGAAAGAACATGTGAGCAAAAGGCCAGCAAAAGGCCAGGAA
CCGTAAAAAGGCCGCGTTGCTGGCGTTTTTCCATAGGCTCCGCCCCCCTGACGAGCATCACAAAAATCGA
CGCTCAAGTCAGAGGTGGCGAAACCCGACAGGACTATAAAGATACCAGGCGTTTCCCCCTGGAAGCTCCC
TCGTGCGCTCTCCTGTTCCGACCCTGCCGCTTACCGGATACCTGTCCGCCTTTCTCCCTTCGGGAAGCGT
GGCGCTTTCTCATAGCTCACGCTGTAGGTATCTCAGTTCGGTGTAGGTCGTTCGCTCCAAGCTGGGCTGT
GTGCACGAACCCCCCGTTCAGCCCGACCGCTGCGCCTTATCCGGTAACTATCGTCTTGAGTCCAACCCGG
TAAGACACGACTTATCGCCACTGGCAGCAGCCACTGGTAACAGGATTAGCAGAGCGAGGTATGTAGGCGG
TGCTACAGAGTTCTTGAAGTGGTGGCCTAACTACGGCTACACTAGAAGGACAGTATTTGGTATCTGCGCT
CTGCTGAAGCCAGTTACCTTCGGAAAAAGAGTTGGTAGCTCTTGATCCGGCAAACAAACCACCGCTGGTA
GCGGTGGTTTTTTTGTTTGCAAGCAGCAGATTACGCGCAGAAAAAAAGGATCTCAAGAAGATCCTTTGAT
CTTTTCTACGGGGTCTGACGCTCAGTGGAACGAAAACTCACGTTAAGGGCTGATGAATCCCCTAATGATT
TTGGTAAAAATCATTAAGTTAAGGTGGATACACATCTTGTCATATGATCAAATGGTTTCGCGAAAAATCA
ATAATCAGACAACAAGATGTGCGAACTCGATATTTTACACGACTCTCTTTACCAATTCTGCCCCGAATTA
CACTTAAAACGACTCAACAGCTTAACGTTGGCTTGCCACGCATTACTTGACTGTAAAACTCTCACTCTTA
CCGAACTTGGCCGTAACCTGCCAACCAAAGCGAGAACAAAACATAACATCAAACGAATCGACCGATTGTT
AGGTAATCGTCACCTCCACAAAGAGCGACTCGCTGTATACCGTTGGCATGCTAGCTTTATCTGTTCGGGC
AATACGATGCCCATTGTACTTGTTGACTGGTCTGATATTCGTGAGCAAAAACGACTTATGGTATTGCGAG
CTTCAGTCGCACTACACGGTCGTTCTGTTACTCTTTATGAGAAAGCGTTCCCGCTTTCAGAGCAATGTTC
AAAGAAAGCTCATGACCAATTTCTAGCCGACCTTGCGAGCATTCTACCGAGTAACACCACACCGCTCATT
GTCAGTGATGCTGGCTTTAAAGTGCCATGGTATAAATCCGTTGAGAAGCTGGGTTGGTACTGGTTAAGTC
GAGTAAGAGGAAAAGTACAATATGCAGACCTAGGAGCGGAAAACTGGAAACCTATCAGCAACTTACATGA
TATGTCATCTAGTCACTCAAAGACTTTAGGCTATAAGAGGCTGACTAAAAGCAATCCAATCTCATGCCAA
ATTCTATTGTATAAATCTCGCTCTAAAGGCCGAAAAAATCAGCGCTCGACACGGACTCATTGTCACCACC
CGTCACCTAAAATCTACTCAGCGTCGGCAAAGGAGCCATGGGTTCTAGCAACTAACTTACCTGTTGAAAT
TCGAACACCCAAACAACTTGTTAATATCTATTCGAAGCGAATGCAGATTGAAGAAACCTTCCGAGACTTG
AAAAGTCCTGCCTACGGACTAGGCCTACGCCATAGCCGAACGAGCAGCTCAGAGCGTTTTGATATCATGC
TGCTAATCGCCCTGATGCTTCAACTAACATGTTGGCTTGCGGGCGTTCATGCTCAGAAACAAGGTTGGGA
CAAGCACTTCCAGGCTAACACAGTCAGAAATCGAAACGTACTCTCAACAGTTCGCTTAGGCATGGAAGTT
TTGCGGCATTCTGGCTACACAATAACAAGGGAAGACTTACTCGTGGCTGCAACCCTACTAGCTCAAAATT
TATTCACACATGGTTACGCTTTGGGGAAATTATGAGGGGATCTCTCAGCGTTAAGGGATTTTGGTCATGC
ATTCTAGGTACTAAAACAATTCATCCAGTAAAATATAATATTTTATTTTCTCCCAATCAGGCTTGATCCC
CAGTAAGTCAAAAAATAGCTCGACATACTGTTCTTCCCCGATATCCTCCCTGATCGACCGGACGCAGAAG
GCAATGTCATACCACTTGTCCGCCCTGCCGCTTCTCCCAAGATCAATAAAGCCACTTACTTTGCCATCTT
TCACAAAGATGTTGCTGTCTCCCAGGTCGCCGTGGGAAAAGACAAGTTCCTCTTCGGGCTTTTCCGTCTT
TAAAAAATCATACAGCTCGCGCGGATCTTTAAATGGAGTGTCTTCTTCCCAGTTTTCGCAATCCACATCG
GCCAGATCGTTATTCAGTAAGTAATCCAATTCGGCTAAGCGGCTGTCTAAGCTATTCGTATAGGGACAAT
CCGATATGTCGATGGAGTGAAAGAGCCTGATGCACTCCGCATACAGCTCGATAATCTTTTCAGGGCTTTG
TTCATCTTCATACTCTTCCGAGCAAAGGACGCCATCGGCCTCACTCATGAGCAGATTGCTCCAGCCATCA
TGCCGTTCAAAGTGCAGGACCTTTGGAACAGGCAGCTTTCCTTCCAGCCATAGCATCATGTCCTTTTCCC
GTTCCACATCATAGGTGGTCCCTTTATACCGGCTGTCCGTCATTTTTAAATATAGGTTTTCATTTTCTCC
CACCAGCTTATATACCTTAGCAGGAGACATTCCTTCCGTATCTTTTACGCAGCGGTATTTTTCGATCAGT
TTTTTCAATTCCGGTGATATTCTCATTTTAGCCATTTATTATTTCCTTCCTCTTTTCTACAGTATTTAAA
GATACCCCAAGAAGCTAATTATAACAAGACGAACTCCAATTCACTGTTCCTTGCATTCTAAAACCTTAAA
TACCAGAAAACAGCTTTTTCAAAGTTGTTTTCAAAGTTGGCGTATAACATAGTATCGACGGAGCCGATTT
TGAAACCGCGGTGATCACAGGCAGCAACGCTCTGTCATCGTTACAATCAACATGCTACCCTCCGCGAGAT
CATCCGTGTTTCAAACCCGGCAGCTTAGTTGCCGTTCTTCCGAATAGCATCGGTAACATGAGCAAAGTCT
GCCGCCTTACAACGGCTCTCCCGCTGACGCCGTCCCGGACTGATGGGCTGCCTGTATCGAGTGGTGATTT
TGTGCCGAGCTGCCGGTCGGGGAGCTGTTGGCTGGCTGGTGGCAGGATATATTGTGGTGTAAACAAATTG
ACGCTTAGACAACTTAATAACACATTGCGGACGTTTTTAATGTACTGAATTAACGCCGAATTAATTCGGG
GGATCTGGATTTTAGTACTGGATTTTGGTTTTAGGAATTAGAAATTTTATTGATAGAAGTATTTTACAAA
TACAAATACATACTAAGGGTTTCTTATATGCTCAACACATGAGCGAAACCCTATAGGAACCCTAATTCCC
TTATCTGGGAACTACTCACACATTATTATGGAGAAACTCGAGCTTGTCGATCGACAGATCCCGGTCGGCA
TCTACTCTATTTCTTTGCCCTCGGACGAGTGCTGGGGCGTCGGTTTCCACTATCGGCGAGTACTTCTACA
CAGCCATCGGTCCAGACGGCCGCGCTTCTGCGGGCGATTTGTGTACGCCCGACAGTCCCGGCTCCGGATC
GGACGATTGCGTCGCATCGACCCTGCGCCCAAGCTGCATCATCGAAATTGCCGTCAACCAAGCTCTGATA
GAGTTGGTCAAGACCAATGCGGAGCATATACGCCCGGAGTCGTGGCGATCCTGCAAGCTCCGGATGCCTC
CGCTCGAAGTAGCGCGTCTGCTGCTCCATACAAGCCAACCACGGCCTCCAGAAGAAGATGTTGGCGACCT
CGTATTGGGAATCCCCGAACATCGCCTCGCTCCAGTCAATGACCGCTGTTATGCGGCCATTGTCCGTCAG
GACATTGTTGGAGCCGAAATCCGCGTGCACGAGGTGCCGGACTTCGGGGCAGTCCTCGGCCCAAAGCATC
AGCTCATCGAGAGCCTGCGCGACGGACGCACTGACGGTGTCGTCCATCACAGTTTGCCAGTGATACACAT
GGGGATCAGCAATCGCGCATATGAAATCACGCCATGTAGTGTATTGACCGATTCCTTGCGGTCCGAATGG
GCCGAACCCGCTCGTCTGGCTAAGATCGGCCGCAGCGATCGCATCCATAGCCTCCGCGACCGGTTGTAGA
ACAGCGGGCAGTTCGGTTTCAGGCAGGTCTTGCAACGTGACACCCTGTGAACGGCGGGAGATGCAATAGG
TCAGGCTCTCGCTAAACTCCCCAATGTCAAGCACTTCCGGAATCGGGAGCGCGGCCGATGCAAAGTGCCG
ATAAACATAACGATCTTTGTAGAAACCATCGGCGCAGCTATTTACCCGCAGGACATATCCACGCCCTCCT
ACATCGAAGCTGAAAGCACGAGATTCTTCGCCCTCCGAGAGCTGCATCAGGTCGGAGACGCTGTCGAACT
TTTCGATCAGAAACTTCTCGACAGACGTCGCGGTGAGTTCAGGCTTTTTCATATCTCATTGCCCCCCGGA
TCTGCGAAAGCTCGAGAGAGATAGATTTGTAGAGAGAGACTGGTGATTTCAGCGTGTCCTCTCCAAATGA
AATGAACTTCCTTATATAGAGGAAGGGTCTTGCGAAGGATAGTGGGATTGTGCGTCATCCCTTACGTCAG
TGGAGATATCACATCAATCCACTTGCTTTGAAGACGTGGTTGGAACGTCTTCTTTTTCCACGATGCTCCT
CGTGGGTGGGGGTCCATCTTTGGGACCACTGTCGGCAGAGGCATCTTGAACGATAGCCTTTCCTTTATCG
CAATGATGGCATTTGTAGGTGCCACCTTCCTTTTCTACTGTCCTTTTGATGAAGTGACAGATAGCTGGGC
AATGGAATCCGAGGAGGTTTCCCGATATTACCCTTTGTTGAAAAGTCTCAATAGCCCTTTGGTCTTCTGA
GACTGTATCTTTGATATTCTTGGAGTAGACGAGAGTGTCGTGCTCCACCATGTTCACATCAATCCACTTG
CTTTGAAGACGTGGTTGGAACGTCTTCTTTTTCCACGATGCTCCTCGTGGGTGGGGGTCCATCTTTGGGA
CCACTGTCGGCAGAGGCATCTTGAACGATAGCCTTTCCTTTATCGCAATGATGGCATTTGTAGGTGCCAC
CTTCCTTTTCTACTGTCCTTTTGATGAAGTGACAGATAGCTGGGCAATGGAATCCGAGGAGGTTTCCCGA
TATTACCCTTTGTTGAAAAGTCTCAATAGCCCTTTGGTCTTCTGAGACTGTATCTTTGATATTCTTGGAG
TAGACGAGAGTGTCGTGCTCCACCATGTTGGGCCCGGCGCGCCGAATTCCCGGGGATCCACTAGTAACGG
CCGCCAGTGTGCTGGAATTCAGGATCAGAAGCTTGATCAGGATATTCTTGTTTAAGATGTTGAACTCTAT
GGAGGTTTGTATGAACTGATGATCTAGGACCGGATAAGTTCCCTTCTTCATAGCGAACTTATTCAAAGAA
TGTTTTGTGTATCATTCTTGTTACATTGTTATTAATGAAAAAATATTATTGGTCATTGGACTGAACACGA
GTGTTAAATATGGACCAGGCCCCAAATAAGATCCATTGATATATGAATTAAATAACAAGAATAAATCGAG
TCACCAAACCACTTGCCTTTTTTAACGAGACTTGTTCACCAACTTGATACAAAAGTCATTATCCTATGCA
AATCAATAATCATACAAAAATATCCAATAACACTAAAAAATTAAAAGAAATGGATAATTTCACAATATGT
TATACGATAAAGAAGTTACTTTTCCAAGAAATTCACTGATTTTATAAGCCCACTTGCATTAGATAAATGG
CAAAAAAAAACAAAAAGGAAAAGAAATAAAGCACGAAGAATTCTAGAAAATACGAAATACGCTTCAATGC
AGTGGGACCCACGGTTCAATTATTGCCAATTTTCAGCTCCACCGTATATTTAAAAAATAAAACGATAATG
CTAAAAAAATATAAATCGTAACGATCGTTAAATCTCAACGGCTGGATCTTATGACGACCGTTAGAAATTG
TGGTTGTCGACGAGTCAGTAATAAACGGCGTCAAAGTGGTTGCAGCCGGCACACACGAGTCGTGTTTATC
AACTCAAAGCACAAATACTTTTCCTCAACCTAAAAATAAGGCAATTAGCCAAAAACAACTTTGCGTGTAA
ACAACGCTCAATACACGTGTCATTTTATTATTAGCTATTGCTTCACCGCCTTAGCTTTCTCGTGACCTAG
TCGTCCTCGTCTTTTCTTCTTCTTCTTCTATAAAACAATACCCAAAGAGCTCTTCTTCTTCACAATTCAG
ATTTCAATTTCTCAAAATCTTAAAAACTTTCTCTCAATTCTCTCTACCGTGATCAAGGTAAATTTCTGTG
TTCCTTATTCTCTCAAAATCTTCGATTTTGTTTTCGTTCGATCCCAATTTCGTATATGTTCTTTGGTTTA
GATTCTGTTAATCTTAGATCGAAGACGATTTTCTGGGTTTGATCGTTAGATATCATCTTAATTCTCGATT
AGGGTTTCATAAATATCATCCGATTTGTTCAAATAATTTGAGTTTTGTCGAATAATTACTCTTCGATTTG
TGATTTCTATCTAGATCTGGTGTTAGTTTCTAGTTTGTGCGATCGAATTTGTCGATTAATCTGAGTTTTT
CTGATTAACAGATGCTCGACCTGCAGATGATCGATAGCAAAGGAGAAGAACTTTTCACTGGAGTTGTCCC
AATTCTTGTTGAATTAGATGGTGATGTTAATGGGCACAAATTTTCTGTCCGTGGAGAGGGTGAAGGTGAT
GCTACAATTGGAAAACTCACCCTTAAATTTATTTGCACTACTGGAAAACTACCTGTTCCATGGCCAACAC
TTGTCACTACTCTGACCTATGGTGTTCAATGCTTTTCCCGTTATCCGGATCACATGAAACGGCATGACTT
TTTCAAGAGTGCCATGCCCGAAGGTTATGTACAGGAACGCACTATATCTTTCAAAGATGACGGGAAATAC
AAGACGCGTGCTGTCGTCAAGTTTGAAGGTGATACCCTTGTTAATCGTATCGAGTTAAAAGGTACTGATT
TTAAAGAAGATGGAAACATTCTCGGACACAAACTCGAGTACAACTTTAACTCACACAATGTATACATCAC
GGCAGACAAACAAAAGAATGGAATCAAAGCTAACTTCACCGTTCGCCACAACGTTGAAGATGGTTCCGTT
CAACTAGCAGACCATTATCAACAAAATACTCCAATTGGCGATGGCCCTGTCCTTTTACCAGACAACCATT
ACCTGTCGACACAAACTGTCCTTTCGAAAGATCCCAACGAAAAGTCGAAGCTGTGAGTTAAAACG
Features (pLannotate 1.2.2; 17 found; start..end, strand, type, name):
      5..23      +  CDS            9xHis (fragment): 9xHis affinity tag
     58..310     +  terminator     NOS terminator: nopaline synthase terminator and poly(A) signal
    332..356     +  misc_feature   RB T-DNA repeat: right border repeat from nopaline C58 T-DNA
    696..1097    +  CDS            Y4CG_SINFN (fragment): Protein inferred from homology: Swiss-Prot protein existence level 3. From Sinorhizobium fredii (strain NBRC 101917 / NGR234).
   1657..2286    +  CDS            pVS1 StaA: stability protein from the Pseudomonas plasmid pVS1 (Heeb et al., 2000)
   2715..3788    +  CDS            pVS1 RepA: replication protein from the Pseudomonas plasmid pVS1 (Heeb et al., 2000)
   3854..4048    +  rep_origin     pVS1 oriV: origin of replication for the Pseudomonas plasmid pVS1 (Heeb et al., 2000)
   4251..4290    +  CDS            rop (fragment): Rop protein, which maintains plasmids at low copy number; rop
   4392..4532    +  misc_feature   bom: basis of mobility region from pBR322
   4718..5306    -  rep_origin     ori: high-copy-number ColE1/pMB1/pBR322/pUC origin of replication
   5414..5483    -  ncRNA          RNA-OUT: Accession: RF00240 - RNA-OUT
   6731..7525    -  CDS            KanR: aminoglycoside phosphotransferase; aphA-3; confers resistance to kanamycin
   7950..7974    +  misc_feature   LB T-DNA repeat: left border repeat from nopaline C58 T-DNA
   8052..8226    -  polyA_signal   CaMV poly(A) signal: cauliflower mosaic virus polyadenylation signal
   8267..9292    -  CDS            HygR: hygromycin B phosphotransferase confers resistance to hygromycin
   9359..10035   -  promoter       CaMV 35S promoter (enhanced): cauliflower mosaic virus 35S promoter with a duplicated enhancer region
  11516..12154   +  CDS            superfolder GFP (fragment): GFP variant that folds robustly even when fused to poorly folded proteins (Pédelacq et al., 2006)
