[The description below was written by a language model from this plasmid's Addgene catalogue record and pLannotate feature annotations shown in this document.]
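Description:
PEP105E is a plant binary vector built on the pCAMBIA1380 backbone for Agrobacterium-mediated delivery of a peroxisome-targeted sfGFP1-10OPT, the large, non-fluorescent fragment of split superfolder GFP. The backbone carries a ColE1/pBR322-type origin with the bom mobilisation region for propagation in E. coli, and the pVS1 oriV with its RepA replication and StaA stability genes for maintenance in Agrobacterium. Bacterial selection is by kanamycin (aphA-3). Nopaline-type left and right border repeats define the T-DNA. Within it, a hygromycin phosphotransferase gene driven by an enhanced CaMV 35S promoter and ended by the CaMV poly(A) signal allows selection of transformed plant cells.

The payload appears in the feature table as a superfolder GFP fragment, consistent with the strand 1-10 portion, followed across the circular junction by a short His-tag-like fragment and the NOS terminator just inside the right border. The peroxisome targeting signal listed as the fusion is not separately annotated. No promoter is called in the roughly 1.5 kb region upstream of the GFP fragment, so the record does not state what drives the insert. An RNA-OUT element lies between the origin and KanR, next to an unannotated stretch. This agrees with the depositor comment that sequencing found an IS4 transposase insertion absent from the original map, apparently in the backbone outside the T-DNA. The depositor reports that target gene expression is unaffected.

The construct belongs to a split fluorescent protein system. Plants expressing sfGFP1-10 in a given compartment fluoresce only when a protein carrying the complementing GFP11 strand arrives there. According to the associated publication title, the system was used for spatiotemporal monitoring of Pseudomonas syringae effectors delivered by type III secretion; this version places the detector fragment in peroxisomes.
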