Addgene plasmid #97391: PEP105E
Purpose: binary construct of peroxisome-targeted sfGFP1-10 for plant expression
Depositing lab: Savithramma Dinesh-Kumar. Depositing organization: University of California, Davis. Publication: Spatiotemporal Monitoring of Pseudomonas syringae Effectors via Type III Secretion Using Split Fluorescent Protein Fragments. Park E, Lee HY, Woo J, Choi D, Dinesh-Kumar SP. Plant Cell. 2017 Jul;29(7):1571-1584. doi: 10.1105/tpc.17.00047. Epub 2017 Jun 14. PubMed 28619883.
Backbone
  Vector backbone: pCAMBIA1380
  Vector type: Plant Expression
  Selectable markers: Hygromycin
Growth in bacteria
  Bacterial resistance: Kanamycin, 50 μg/mL
  Growth temperature: 37°C
  Growth strain: DH5alpha
  Copy number: High Copy
Gene/Insert
  Gene/Insert name: sfGFP1-10OPT
  Species: Synthetic
  Tag / fusion protein: Peroxisome target
Terms and licenses: Academic/Nonprofit Terms; Industry Terms: Not Available to Industry
Depositor comments: Addgene’s sequencing results found an insertion of IS4 transposase in this vector not annotated in the original sequence. The depositor has verified that this vector is functional for target gene expression.
How to cite: PEP105E was a gift from Savithramma Dinesh-Kumar (Addgene plasmid # 97391 ; http://n2t.net/addgene:97391 ; RRID:Addgene_97391)
